Addgene plasmid #230934: pLenti-hU6-cs1-PuroR-T2A-BFP
Purpose: (Empty Backbone) gRNA cloning vector with direct capture sequence 1 in stem loop 2
Depositing lab: Charles Gersbach. Depositing organization: Duke University. Publication: Characterization and bioinformatic filtering of ambient gRNAs in single-cell CRISPR screens using CLEANSER. Liu S, Hamilton MC, Cowart T, Barrera A, Bounds LR, Nelson AC, Dornbaum SF, Riley JW, Doty RW, Allen AS, Crawford GE, Majoros WH, Gersbach CA. Cell Genom. 2025 Feb 4:100766. doi: 10.1016/j.xgen.2025.100766. PubMed 39914388.
Backbone
  Vector backbone: pBA904
  Backbone manufacturer: Jonathan Weissman (Addgene plasmid # 122238)
  Modifications to backbone: modified mU6 promoter to hU6 promoter and A->T in hairpin
  Vector type: Lentiviral, CRISPR
  Selectable markers: Puromycin
  Tag / fusion protein: TagBFP
Growth in bacteria
  Bacterial resistance: Ampicillin, 100 μg/mL
  Growth temperature: 30°C
  Growth strain: NEB Stable
  Copy number: Unknown
Terms and licenses: Academic/Nonprofit Terms; Industry Terms: Not Available to Industry
Depositor comments: Please visit https://doi.org/10.1101/2024.09.04.611293 for bioRxiv preprint.
How to cite: pLenti-hU6-cs1-PuroR-T2A-BFP was a gift from Charles Gersbach (Addgene plasmid # 230934 ; http://n2t.net/addgene:230934 ; RRID:Addgene_230934)
