[The description below was written by a language model from this plasmid's Addgene catalogue record and pLannotate feature annotations shown in this document.]
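Description:
pLenti-hU6-cs1-PuroR-T2A-BFP is an empty lentiviral CRISPR guide RNA cloning vector derived from pBA904, in which the original mouse U6 promoter was replaced with the human U6 promoter and an A-to-T change was introduced in the scaffold hairpin. It is propagated in bacteria through a high-copy ColE1/pUC-type origin with ampicillin resistance (AmpR under its own bla promoter). The viral framework is HIV-1 based: a CMV enhancer/promoter drives a truncated 5' LTR, followed by the Ψ packaging signal with a gag fragment, the Rev response element, and the cPPT/CTS, with WPRE and a second truncated LTR at the 3' end. This CMV-driven hybrid 5' LTR arrangement is typical of third-generation transfer plasmids that need packaging functions supplied in trans.

The payload has two expression units. The RNA polymerase III hU6 promoter sits upstream of a Streptococcus pyogenes Cas9 guide scaffold, which is annotated only as fragments, consistent with the recorded insertion of direct capture sequence 1 (cs1) into stem loop 2. Between promoter and scaffold lies a stretch of nearly 2 kb that includes a match to a bacterial deoC1 coding sequence. This is probably a stuffer replaced when a spacer is cloned, although the record does not state this or the cloning sites. Downstream, the EF-1α promoter drives puromycin N-acetyltransferase linked by T2A to TagBFP, so transduced cells can be selected with puromycin and tracked by blue fluorescence; a loxP site follows the cassette. The capture sequence allows guide transcripts to be captured directly in single-cell RNA sequencing, and the associated publication concerns single-cell CRISPR screens.
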