Features (pLannotate 1.2.2; 25 found; start..end, strand, type, name):
     31..83      -  misc_feature   bom (fragment): basis of mobility region from pBR322
    238..617     +  enhancer       CMV enhancer: human cytomegalovirus immediate early enhancer
    618..817     +  promoter       CMV promoter: human cytomegalovirus (CMV) immediate early promoter
    835..1015    +  LTR            5' LTR (truncated): truncated 5' long terminal repeat (LTR) from HIV-1
   1062..1187    +  misc_feature   HIV-1 Ψ: packaging signal of human immunodeficiency virus type 1
   1171..1509    +  CDS            HIV-1 gag (fragment): gag protein from human immunodeficiency virus 1; gag
   1684..1917    +  misc_feature   RRE: The Rev response element (RRE) of HIV-1 allows for Rev-dependent mRNA export from the nucleus to the cytoplasm.
   2294..2394    +  CDS            Rev (fragment): human immunodeficiency virus 1 (HIV-1) Rev protein; rev; enhances nuclear export of unspliced and incompletely spliced viral mRNAs
   2444..2561    +  misc_feature   cPPT/CTS: central polypurine tract and central termination sequence of HIV-1
   2620..2860    +  promoter       U6 promoter: RNA polymerase III promoter for human U6 snRNA
   3046..3705    -  CDS            deoC1: DEOC1_STAAN - Also known as dra. Experimental evidence at protein level: Swiss-Prot protein existence level 1. Catalyzes a reversible aldol reaction between acetaldehyde and D-glyceraldehyde 3-phosphate to generate 2-deoxy-D-ribose 5- phosphate. From Staphylococcus aureus (strain N315).
   4768..4812    +  misc_RNA       tracrRNA (fragment): trans-activating CRISPR RNA for the Streptococcus pyogenes CRISPR/Cas9 system
   4842..4861    +  misc_RNA       gRNA scaffold (fragment): guide RNA scaffold for the Streptococcus pyogenes CRISPR/Cas9 system
   4926..6097    +  promoter       EF-1α promoter: strong constitutive promoter for human elongation factor EF-1α
   6109..6705    +  CDS            PuroR: puromycin N-acetyltransferase; pac from Streptomyces alboniger; confers resistance to puromycin
   6781..7479    +  CDS            TagBFP: monomeric blue fluorescent protein mammalian codon-optimized
   7499..7532    +  protein_bind   loxP: Cre-mediated recombination occurs in the 8-bp core sequence (GCATACAT). Cre recombinase
   7565..7588    +  misc_feature   MCS (fragment): pBluescript multiple cloning site
   7588..8176    +  misc_feature   WPRE: woodchuck hepatitis virus posttranscriptional regulatory element
   8177..8196    +  misc_feature   MCS (fragment): pBluescript multiple cloning site
   8198..8698    +  CDS            nef (fragment): NEF_HV1LA - Experimental evidence at protein level: Swiss-Prot protein existence level 1. Extracellular Nef protein targets CD4(+) T-lymphocytes for apoptosis by interacting with CXCR4 surface receptors. From Human immunodeficiency virus type 1 group M subtype B (isolate Lai) (HIV-1).
   8705..8885    +  LTR            5' LTR (truncated): truncated 5' long terminal repeat (LTR) from HIV-1
   8947..9535    -  rep_origin     ori: high-copy-number ColE1/pMB1/pBR322/pUC origin of replication
   9706..10566   -  CDS            AmpR: β-lactamase; bla; confers resistance to ampicillin, carbenicillin, and related antibiotics
  10567..10671   -  promoter       AmpR promoter: bla
>Addgene plasmid #230934 | pLenti-hU6-cs1-PuroR-T2A-BFP | addgene full sequence | sequence record 458423 | Addgene NGS Result
GTCGACGGATCGGGAGATCTCCCGATCCCCTATGGTGCACTCTCAGTACAATCTGCTCTGATGCCGCATA
GTTAAGCCAGTATCTGCTCCCTGCTTGTGTGTTGGAGGTCGCTGAGTAGTGCGCGAGCAAAATTTAAGCT
ACAACAAGGCAAGGCTTGACCGACAATTGCATGAAGAATCTGCTTAGGGTTAGGCGTTTTGCGCTGCTTC
GCGATGTACGGGCCAGATATACGCGTTGACATTGATTATTGACTAGTTATTAATAGTAATCAATTACGGG
GTCATTAGTTCATAGCCCATATATGGAGTTCCGCGTTACATAACTTACGGTAAATGGCCCGCCTGGCTGA
CCGCCCAACGACCCCCGCCCATTGACGTCAATAATGACGTATGTTCCCATAGTAACGCCAATAGGGACTT
TCCATTGACGTCAATGGGTGGAGTATTTACGGTAAACTGCCCACTTGGCAGTACATCAAGTGTATCATAT
GCCAAGTACGCCCCCTATTGACGTCAATGACGGTAAATGGCCCGCCTGGCATTATGCCCAGTACATGACC
TTATGGGACTTTCCTACTTGGCAGTACATCTACGTATTAGTCATCGCTATTACCATGGTGATGCGGTTTT
GGCAGTACATCAATGGGCGTGGATAGCGGTTTGACTCACGGGGATTTCCAAGTCTCCACCCCATTGACGT
CAATGGGAGTTTGTTTTGGCACCAAAATCAACGGGACTTTCCAAAATGTCGTAACAACTCCGCCCCATTG
ACGCAAATGGGCGGTAGGCGTGTACGGTGGGAGGTCTATATAAGCAGCGCGTTTTGCCTGTACTGGGTCT
CTCTGGTTAGACCAGATCTGAGCCTGGGAGCTCTCTGGCTAACTAGGGAACCCACTGCTTAAGCCTCAAT
AAAGCTTGCCTTGAGTGCTTCAAGTAGTGTGTGCCCGTCTGTTGTGTGACTCTGGTAACTAGAGATCCCT
CAGACCCTTTTAGTCAGTGTGGAAAATCTCTAGCAGTGGCGCCCGAACAGGGACTTGAAAGCGAAAGGGA
AACCAGAGGAGCTCTCTCGACGCAGGACTCGGCTTGCTGAAGCGCGCACGGCAAGAGGCGAGGGGCGGCG
ACTGGTGAGTACGCCAAAAATTTTGACTAGCGGAGGCTAGAAGGAGAGAGATGGGTGCGAGAGCGTCAGT
ATTAAGCGGGGGAGAATTAGATCGCGATGGGAAAAAATTCGGTTAAGGCCAGGGGGAAAGAAAAAATATA
AATTAAAACATATAGTATGGGCAAGCAGGGAGCTAGAACGATTCGCAGTTAATCCTGGCCTGTTAGAAAC
ATCAGAAGGCTGTAGACAAATACTGGGACAGCTACAACCATCCCTTCAGACAGGATCAGAAGAACTTAGA
TCATTATATAATACAGTAGCAACCCTCTATTGTGTGCATCAAAGGATAGAGATAAAAGACACCAAGGAAG
CTTTAGACAAGATAGAGGAAGAGCAAAACAAAAGTAAGACCACCGCACAGCAAGCGGCCGGCCGCTGATC
TTCAGACCTGGAGGAGGAGATATGAGGGACAATTGGAGAAGTGAATTATATAAATATAAAGTAGTAAAAA
TTGAACCATTAGGAGTAGCACCCACCAAGGCAAAGAGAAGAGTGGTGCAGAGAGAAAAAAGAGCAGTGGG
AATAGGAGCTTTGTTCCTTGGGTTCTTGGGAGCAGCAGGAAGCACTATGGGCGCAGCGTCAATGACGCTG
ACGGTACAGGCCAGACAATTATTGTCTGGTATAGTGCAGCAGCAGAACAATTTGCTGAGGGCTATTGAGG
CGCAACAGCATCTGTTGCAACTCACAGTCTGGGGCATCAAGCAGCTCCAGGCAAGAATCCTGGCTGTGGA
AAGATACCTAAAGGATCAACAGCTCCTGGGGATTTGGGGTTGCTCTGGAAAACTCATTTGCACCACTGCT
GTGCCTTGGAATGCTAGTTGGAGTAATAAATCTCTGGAACAGATTTGGAATCACACGACCTGGATGGAGT
GGGACAGAGAAATTAACAATTACACAAGCTTAATACACTCCTTAATTGAAGAATCGCAAAACCAGCAAGA
AAAGAATGAACAAGAATTATTGGAATTAGATAAATGGGCAAGTTTGTGGAATTGGTTTAACATAACAAAT
TGGCTGTGGTATATAAAATTATTCATAATGATAGTAGGAGGCTTGGTAGGTTTAAGAATAGTTTTTGCTG
TACTTTCTATAGTGAATAGAGTTAGGCAGGGATATTCACCATTATCGTTTCAGACCCACCTCCCAACCCC
GAGGGGACCCGACAGGCCCGAAGGAATAGAAGAAGAAGGTGGAGAGAGAGACAGAGACAGATCCATTCGA
TTAGTGAACGGATCGGCACTGCGTGCGCCAATTCTGCAGACAAATGGCAGTATTCATCCACAATTTTAAA
AGAAAAGGGGGGATTGGGGGGTACAGTGCAGGGGAAAGAATAGTAGACATAATAGCAACAGACATACAAA
CTAAAGAATTACAAAAACAAATTACAAAAATTCAAAATTTTCGGGTTTATTACAGGGACAGCAGAGATCC
AGTTTGGTTAGTACCGGGCCCGCTCTAGAGAGGGCCTATTTCCCATGATTCCTTCATATTTGCATATACG
ATACAAGGCTGTTAGAGAGATAATTGGAATTAATTTGACTGTAAACACAAAGATATTAGTACAAAATACG
TGACGTAGAAAGTAATAATTTCTTGGGTAGTTTGCAGTTTTAAAATTATGTTTTAAAATGGACTATCATA
TGCTTACCGTAACTTGAAAGTATTTCGATTTCTTGGCTTTATATATCTTGTGGAAAGGACGAAACACCGG
AGACGGTTGTAAATGAGCACACAAAATACACATGCTAAAATATTATATTCTATGACCTTTATAAAATCAA
CCAAAATCTTCTTTTTAATAACTTTAGTATCAATAATTAGAATTTTTATGTTCCTTTTTGCAAACTTTTA
ATAAAAATGAGCAAAATAAAAAAACGCTAGTTTTAGTAACTCGCGTTGTTTTCTTCACCTTTAATAATAG
CTACTCCACCACTTGTTCCTAAGCGGTCAGCTCCTGCTTCAATCATTTTTTGAGCATCTTCAAATGTTCT
AACTCCACCAGCTGCTTTAACTAAAGCATTGTCTTTAACAACTGACTTCATTAGTTTAACATCTTCAAAT
GTTGCACCTGATTTTGAAAATCCTGTTGATGTTTTAACAAATTCTAATCCAGCTTCAACAGCTATTTCAC
AAGCTTTCATGATTTCTTCTTTTGTTAATAAACAATTTTCCATAATACATTTAACAACATGTGATCCAGC
TGCTTTTTTTACAGCTTTCATGTCTTCTAAAACTAATTCATAATTTTTGTCTTTTAATGCACCAATATTT
AATACCATATCAATTTCTGTTGCACCATCTTTAATTGCTTCAGAAACTTCGAATGCTTTTGTAGCTGTTG
TGCATGCACCTAGAGGAAAACCTACAACATTTGTTATTCCTACATTTGTGCCTTTTAATAATTCTTTACA
ATAGCTTGTTCAATATGAATTAACACAAACTGTTGCAAAATCAAATTCAATTGCTTCATCACATAATTGT
TTAATTTCAGCTTTCGTAGCATCTTGTTTTAATAATGTGTGATCTATATATTTGTTTAGTTTCATTTTTT
CTCCTATATATTCATTTTTAATTTTAATTCTTTAATAATTTCGTCTACTTTAACTTTAGCGTTTTGAACA
GATTCACCAACACCTATAAAATAAATTTTTAGTTTAGGTTCAGTTCCACTTGGGCGAACAGCAAATCATG
ACTTATCTTCTAAATAAAATTTTAGTAAGTCTTGTCCTGGCATATTATACATTCCATCGATGTAGTCTTC
AACATTAACAACTTTAAGTCCAGCAATTTGAGTTAAGGGTGTTGCTCTCAATGATTTCATTAATGGTTCA
ATTTTTAATTTCTTTTCTTCTGGTTTAAAATTCAAGTTTAAAGTGAAAGTGTAATATGCACCCATTTCTT
TAAATAAATCTTCTAAATAGTCTACTAATGTTTTATTTTGTTTTTTATAAAATCAAGCAGCCTCTGCTAT
TAATATAGAAGCTTGTATTCCATCTTTATCTCTAGCTGAGTCATCAATTACATATCCATAACTTTCTTCA
TAAGCAAAAACAAAATTTAATCCGTTATCTTCTTCTTTAGCAATTTCTCTACCCATTCATTTAAATCCAG
TTAAAGTTTTTACAATATTAACTCCATATTTTTCATGAGCGATTCTATCACCCAAATCACTTGTTACAAA
ACTTGAATATAGAGCCGGATTTTTTGGAATGCTATTTAAGCGTTTTAGATTTGATAATTTTCAATCAATT
AAAATTGGTCCTGTTTGATTTCCATCTAATCTTACAAAATGACCATCATGTTTTATTGCCATTCCAAATC
TGTCAGCATCTGGGTCATTCATAATAATAATATCTGCATCATGTTTAATACCATATTCAAGCGGTATTTT
TCATGCAGGATCAAATTCTGGATTTGGATTTACAACATTTTTAAATGTTTCATCTTCAAATGCATGCTCT
TCAACCTCAATAACGTTATATCCTGATTCACGTAATATTTTTGGGGTAAATTTAGTTCCTGTTCCATTAA
CTGCGCTAAAAATAATTTTTAAATCTTTTTTAGCTTCTTGCTCTTTTTTGTACGTCTCTGTTTAAGAGCT
ATGCTGGAAACAGCATAGCAAGTTTAAATAAGGCTAGTCCGTTATCAACTTGGCCGCTTTAAGGCCGGTC
CTAGCAAGGCCAAGTGGCACCGAGTCGGTGCTTTTTTTCTCGAGTACTAGGATCCATTAGGCGGCCGCGT
GGATAACCGTATTACCGCCATGCATGTGCCCGTCAGTGGGCAGAGCGCACATCGCCCACAGTCCCCGAGA
AGTTGGGGGGAGGGGTCGGCAATTGAACCGGTGCCTAGAGAAGGTGGCGCGGGGTAAACTGGGAAAGTGA
TGTCGTGTACTGGCTCCGCCTTTTTCCCGAGGGTGGGGGAGAACCGTATATAAGTGCAGTAGTCGCCGTG
AACGTTCTTTTTCGCAACGGGTTTGCCGCCAGAACACAGGTAAGTGCCGTGTGTGGTTCCCGCGGGCCTG
GCCTCTTTACGGGTTATGGCCCTTGCGTGCCTTGAATTACTTCCACCTGGCTGCAGTACGTGATTCTTGA
TCCCGAGCTTCGGGTTGGAAGTGGGTGGGAGAGTTCGAGGCCTTGCGCTTAAGGAGCCCCTTCGCCTCGT
GCTTGAGTTGAGGCCTGGCCTGGGCGCTGGGGCCGCCGCGTGCGAATCTGGTGGCACCTTCGCGCCTGTC
TCGCTGCTTTCGATAAGTCTCTAGCCATTTAAAATTTTTGATGACCTGCTGCGACGCTTTTTTTCTGGCA
AGATAGTCTTGTAAATGCGGGCCAAGATCTGCACACTGGTATTTCGGTTTTTGGGGCCGCGGGCGGCGAC
GGGGCCCGTGCGTCCCAGCGCACATGTTCGGCGAGGCGGGGCCTGCGAGCGCGGCCACCGAGAATCGGAC
GGGGGTAGTCTCAAGCTGGCCGGCCTGCTCTGGTGCCTGGCCTCGCGCCGCCGTGTATCGCCCCGCCCTG
GGCGGCAAGGCTGGCCCGGTCGGCACCAGTTGCGTGAGCGGAAAGATGGCCGCTTCCCGGCCCTGCTGCA
GGGAGCTCAAAATGGAGGACGCGGCGCTCGGGAGAGCGGGCGGGTGAGTCACCCACACAAAGGAAAAGGG
CCTTTCCGTCCTCAGCCGTCGCTTCATGTGACTCCACGGAGTACCGGGCGCCGTCCAGGCACCTCGATTA
GTTCTCGCGCTTTTGGAGTACGTCGTCTTTAGGTTGGGGGGAGGGGTTTTATGCGATGGAGTTTCCCCAC
ACTGAGTGGGTGGAGACTGAAGTTAGGCCAGCTTGGCACTTGATGTAATTCTCCTTGGAATTTGCCCTTT
TTGAGTTTGGATCTTGGTTCATTCTCAAGCCTCAGACAGTGGTTCAAAGTTTTTTTCTTCCATTTCAGGT
GTCGTGAGCTAGCCCACCATGACCGAGTACAAGCCCACGGTGCGCCTCGCCACCCGCGACGACGTCCCCC
GGGCCGTACGCACCCTCGCCGCCGCGTTCGCCGACTACCCCGCCACGCGCCACACCGTCGACCCGGACCG
CCACATCGAGCGGGTCACCGAGCTGCAAGAACTCTTCCTCACGCGCGTCGGGCTCGACATCGGCAAGGTG
TGGGTCGCGGACGACGGCGCCGCGGTGGCGGTCTGGACCACGCCGGAGAGCGTCGAAGCGGGGGCGGTGT
TCGCCGAGATCGGCCCGCGCATGGCCGAGTTGAGCGGTTCCCGGCTGGCCGCGCAGCAACAGATGGAAGG
CCTCCTGGCGCCGCACCGGCCCAAGGAGCCCGCGTGGTTCCTGGCCACCGTCGGCGTGTCGCCCGACCAC
CAGGGCAAGGGTCTGGGCAGCGCCGTCGTGCTCCCCGGAGTGGAGGCGGCCGAGCGCGCCGGGGTGCCCG
CCTTCCTGGAGACCTCCGCGCCCCGCAACCTCCCCTTCTACGAGCGGCTCGGCTTCACCGTCACCGCCGA
CGTCGAGGTGCCCGAAGGACCGCGCACCTGGTGCATGACCCGCAAGCCCGGTGCCGGATCGGGAGAGGGC
AGAGGAAGTCTGCTAACATGCGGTGACGTCGAGGAGAATCCTGGCCCACCGGTCGCCACCAGCGAGCTGA
TTAAGGAGAACATGCACATGAAGCTGTACATGGAGGGCACCGTGGACAACCATCACTTCAAGTGCACATC
CGAGGGCGAAGGCAAGCCCTACGAGGGCACCCAGACCATGAGAATCAAGGTGGTCGAGGGCGGCCCTCTC
CCCTTCGCCTTCGACATCCTGGCTACTAGCTTCCTCTACGGCAGCAAGACCTTCATCAACCACACCCAGG
GCATCCCCGACTTCTTCAAGCAGTCCTTCCCTGAGGGCTTCACATGGGAGAGAGTCACCACATACGAAGA
CGGGGGCGTGCTGACCGCTACCCAGGACACCAGCCTCCAGGACGGCTGCCTCATCTACAACGTCAAGATC
AGAGGGGTGAACTTCACATCCAACGGCCCTGTGATGCAGAAGAAAACACTCGGCTGGGAGGCCTTCACCG
AGACCCTGTACCCCGCTGACGGCGGCCTGGAAGGCAGAAACGACATGGCCCTGAAGCTCGTGGGCGGGAG
CCATCTGATCGCAAACATCAAGACCACATATAGATCCAAGAAACCCGCTAAGAACCTCAAGATGCCTGGC
GTCTACTATGTGGACTACAGACTGGAAAGAATCAAGGAGGCCAACAACGAGACCTACGTCGAGCAGCACG
AGGTGGCAGTGGCCAGATACTGCGACCTCCCTAGCAAACTGGGGCACAAGCTTAATTAAGAATTCGTCGA
GGGACCTAATAACTTCGTATAGCATACATTATACGAAGTTATACATGTTTAAGGGTTCCGGTTCCACTAG
GTACAATTCGATATCAAGCTTATCGATAATCAACCTCTGGATTACAAAATTTGTGAAAGATTGACTGGTA
TTCTTAACTATGTTGCTCCTTTTACGCTATGTGGATACGCTGCTTTAATGCCTTTGTATCATGCTATTGC
TTCCCGTATGGCTTTCATTTTCTCCTCCTTGTATAAATCCTGGTTGCTGTCTCTTTATGAGGAGTTGTGG
CCCGTTGTCAGGCAACGTGGCGTGGTGTGCACTGTGTTTGCTGACGCAACCCCCACTGGTTGGGGCATTG
CCACCACCTGTCAGCTCCTTTCCGGGACTTTCGCTTTCCCCCTCCCTATTGCCACGGCGGAACTCATCGC
CGCCTGCCTTGCCCGCTGCTGGACAGGGGCTCGGCTGTTGGGCACTGACAATTCCGTGGTGTTGTCGGGG
AAATCATCGTCCTTTCCTTGGCTGCTCGCCTGTGTTGCCACCTGGATTCTGCGCGGGACGTCCTTCTGCT
ACGTCCCTTCGGCCCTCAATCCAGCGGACCTTCCTTCCCGCGGCCTGCTGCCGGCTCTGCGGCCTCTTCC
GCGTCTTCGCCTTCGCCCTCAGACGAGTCGGATCTCCCTTTGGGCCGCCTCCCCGCATCGATACCGTCGA
CCTCGATCGAGACCTAGAAAAACATGGAGCAATCACAAGTAGCAATACAGCAGCTACCAATGCTGATTGT
GCCTGGCTAGAAGCACAAGAGGAGGAGGAGGTGGGTTTTCCAGTCACACCTCAGGTACCTTTAAGACCAA
TGACTTACAAGGCAGCTGTAGATCTTAGCCACTTTTTAAAAGAAAAGGGGGGACTGGAAGGGCTAATTCA
CTCCCAACGAAGACAAGATATCCTTGATCTGTGGATCTACCACACACAAGGCTACTTCCCTGATTGGCAG
AACTACACACCAGGGCCAGGGATCAGATATCCACTGACCTTTGGATGGTGCTACAAGCTAGTACCAGTTG
AGCAAGAGAAGGTAGAAGAAGCCAATGAAGGAGAGAACACCCGCTTGTTACACCCTGTGAGCCTGCATGG
GATGGATGACCCGGAGAGAGAAGTATTAGAGTGGAGGTTTGACAGCCGCCTAGCATTTCATCACATGGCC
CGAGAGCTGCATCCGGACTGTACTGGGTCTCTCTGGTTAGACCAGATCTGAGCCTGGGAGCTCTCTGGCT
AACTAGGGAACCCACTGCTTAAGCCTCAATAAAGCTTGCCTTGAGTGCTTCAAGTAGTGTGTGCCCGTCT
GTTGTGTGACTCTGGTAACTAGAGATCCCTCAGACCCTTTTAGTCAGTGTGGAAAATCTCTAGCAGCATG
TGAGCAAAAGGCCAGCAAAAGGCCAGGAACCGTAAAAAGGCCGCGTTGCTGGCGTTTTTCCATAGGCTCC
GCCCCCCTGACGAGCATCACAAAAATCGACGCTCAAGTCAGAGGTGGCGAAACCCGACAGGACTATAAAG
ATACCAGGCGTTTCCCCCTGGAAGCTCCCTCGTGCGCTCTCCTGTTCCGACCCTGCCGCTTACCGGATAC
CTGTCCGCCTTTCTCCCTTCGGGAAGCGTGGCGCTTTCTCATAGCTCACGCTGTAGGTATCTCAGTTCGG
TGTAGGTCGTTCGCTCCAAGCTGGGCTGTGTGCACGAACCCCCCGTTCAGCCCGACCGCTGCGCCTTATC
CGGTAACTATCGTCTTGAGTCCAACCCGGTAAGACACGACTTATCGCCACTGGCAGCAGCCACTGGTAAC
AGGATTAGCAGAGCGAGGTATGTAGGCGGTGCTACAGAGTTCTTGAAGTGGTGGCCTAACTACGGCTACA
CTAGAAGAACAGTATTTGGTATCTGCGCTCTGCTGAAGCCAGTTACCTTCGGAAAAAGAGTTGGTAGCTC
TTGATCCGGCAAACAAACCACCGCTGGTAGCGGTGGTTTTTTTGTTTGCAAGCAGCAGATTACGCGCAGA
AAAAAAGGATCTCAAGAAGATCCTTTGATCTTTTCTACGGGGTCTGACGCTCAGTGGAACGAAAACTCAC
GTTAAGGGATTTTGGTCATGAGATTATCAAAAAGGATCTTCACCTAGATCCTTTTAAATTAAAAATGAAG
TTTTAAATCAATCTAAAGTATATATGAGTAAACTTGGTCTGACAGTTACCAATGCTTAATCAGTGAGGCA
CCTATCTCAGCGATCTGTCTATTTCGTTCATCCATAGTTGCCTGACTCCCCGTCGTGTAGATAACTACGA
TACGGGAGGGCTTACCATCTGGCCCCAGTGCTGCAATGATACCGCGAGACCCACGCTCACCGGCTCCAGA
TTTATCAGCAATAAACCAGCCAGCCGGAAGGGCCGAGCGCAGAAGTGGTCCTGCAACTTTATCCGCCTCC
ATCCAGTCTATTAATTGTTGCCGGGAAGCTAGAGTAAGTAGTTCGCCAGTTAATAGTTTGCGCAACGTTG
TTGCCATTGCTACAGGCATCGTGGTGTCACGCTCGTCGTTTGGTATGGCTTCATTCAGCTCCGGTTCCCA
ACGATCAAGGCGAGTTACATGATCCCCCATGTTGTGCAAAAAAGCGGTTAGCTCCTTCGGTCCTCCGATC
GTTGTCAGAAGTAAGTTGGCCGCAGTGTTATCACTCATGGTTATGGCAGCACTGCATAATTCTCTTACTG
TCATGCCATCCGTAAGATGCTTTTCTGTGACTGGTGAGTACTCAACCAAGTCATTCTGAGAATAGTGTAT
GCGGCGACCGAGTTGCTCTTGCCCGGCGTCAATACGGGATAATACCGCGCCACATAGCAGAACTTTAAAA
GTGCTCATCATTGGAAAACGTTCTTCGGGGCGAAAACTCTCAAGGATCTTACCGCTGTTGAGATCCAGTT
CGATGTAACCCACTCGTGCACCCAACTGATCTTCAGCATCTTTTACTTTCACCAGCGTTTCTGGGTGAGC
AAAAACAGGAAGGCAAAATGCCGCAAAAAAGGGAATAAGGGCGACACGGAAATGTTGAATACTCATACTC
TTCCTTTTTCAATATTATTGAAGCATTTATCAGGGTTATTGTCTCATGAGCGGATACATATTTGAATGTA
TTTAGAAAAATAAACAAATAGGGGTTCCGCGCACATTTCCCCGAAAAGTGCCACCTGAC
